Addgene plasmid #128371: pPEE31
Purpose: (Empty Backbone) Complementation in Cryptococcus neoformans. Targets DNA constructs to a Safe Haven Site 7, a small gene-free region. Contains the nourseothricin resistance marker (NAT)
Depositing lab: James Fraser. Depositing organization: University of Queensland. Publication: amdS as a dominant recyclable marker in Cryptococcus neoformans. Erpf PE, Stephenson CJ, Fraser JA. Fungal Genet Biol. 2019 Jun 17;131:103241. doi: 10.1016/j.fgb.2019.103241. PubMed 31220607.
Backbone
  Vector backbone: pBlueScript II SK(-)
  Backbone manufacturer: Stratagene
  Vector type: Unspecified
  Selectable markers: Nourseothricin
Growth in bacteria
  Bacterial resistance: Ampicillin, 100 μg/mL
  Growth temperature: 37°C
  Growth strain: DH5alpha
  Copy number: High Copy
Gene/Insert
  Gene/Insert name: Noureothricin (NAT)
  Species: Synthetic
  Promoter: ACT1
  Cloning method: Gibson Cloning
Terms and licenses: Academic/Nonprofit Terms; Industry Terms: Not Available to Industry
Depositor comments: Contains the Safe Haven Site 7 sequence (CNAG_05557 - CNAG_05558) in the backbone of pBluescript II SK- to enable integration into the C. neoformans genome via homologous recombination, in addition to a linker sequence containing multiple rare-cutting restriction enzyme cut sites to facilitate linearization prior to biolistic transformation. Importantly, as the Safe Haven and marker fragments were inserted into the pBluescript II SK- backbone in place of the f1 origin of replication, each plasmid still retains the original multicloning site and blue/white screening capabilities. Linearization of the safe haven constructs is made possible by the inclusion of a linker containing cut sites for three rare cutting restriction enzymes, BaeI, AscI and PacI. To use the vectors, the gene of interest is subcloned into the standard pBluescript II SK- multicloning site.
How to cite: pPEE31 was a gift from James Fraser (Addgene plasmid # 128371 ; http://n2t.net/addgene:128371 ; RRID:Addgene_128371)
