[The description below was written by a language model from this plasmid's Addgene catalogue record and pLannotate feature annotations shown in this document.]
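Description:
pPEE31 is an empty integrative backbone for complementation experiments in the fungal pathogen Cryptococcus neoformans, built on pBluescript II SK(-). In E. coli it is maintained as a high-copy plasmid through the ColE1/pUC-type origin and selected with ampicillin via the β-lactamase gene. The fungal-specific modules were inserted by Gibson assembly in place of the f1 phage origin, which is consistent with the feature table showing only short f1/M13 origin remnants. Because that replacement left the rest of the backbone untouched, the vector keeps the standard pBluescript multiple cloning site flanked by T3 and T7 promoters, together with the lac promoter/operator and lacZα region, so blue/white screening of inserts remains possible.

The payload has two parts. The first is a nourseothricin (NAT) resistance cassette, recorded as driven by the ACT1 promoter. The annotation detects its coding region as a streptothricin acetyltransferase, the enzyme that detoxifies this class of antibiotic, but the promoter and any terminator are not annotated. The second is the Safe Haven Site 7 sequence, a small gene-free region lying between CNAG_05557 and CNAG_05558, which provides homology for targeted integration into the C. neoformans genome. This region is also unannotated in the automated feature table. A linker carrying sites for the rare cutters BaeI, AscI and PacI allows the plasmid to be linearized before biolistic transformation.

In use, a gene of interest is subcloned into the multiple cloning site. The linearized construct is then integrated by homologous recombination at the safe haven, with transformants selected on nourseothricin. This gives a defined genomic location for the complementing DNA that avoids disrupting other genes.
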