Features (pLannotate 1.2.2; 14 found; start..end, strand, type, name):
    751..767     -  rep_origin     f1 ori (fragment): f1 bacteriophage origin of replication; arrow indicates direction of (+) strand synthesis
    794..898     +  promoter       AmpR promoter: bla
    899..1759    +  CDS            AmpR: β-lactamase; bla; confers resistance to ampicillin, carbenicillin, and related antibiotics
   1930..2518    +  rep_origin     ori: high-copy-number ColE1/pMB1/pBR322/pUC origin of replication
   2701..2793    +  CDS            lacI (fragment): lac repressor; lacI; The lac repressor binds to the lac operator to inhibit transcription in E. coli. This inhibition can be relieved by adding lactose or isopropyl-β-D-thiogalactopyranoside (IPTG).
   2806..2827    +  protein_bind   CAP binding site: CAP binding activates transcription in the presence of cAMP. E. coli catabolite activator protein
   2842..2872    +  promoter       lac promoter: promoter for the E. coli lac operon
   2880..2896    +  protein_bind   lac operator: The lac repressor binds to the lac operator to inhibit transcription in E. coli. This inhibition can be relieved by adding lactose or isopropyl-β-D-thiogalactopyranoside (IPTG). lac repressor encoded by lacI
   2941..2959    +  promoter       T3 promoter: promoter for bacteriophage T3 RNA polymerase
   2972..3079    +  misc_feature   MCS: pBluescript multiple cloning site
   3088..3106    -  promoter       T7 promoter: promoter for bacteriophage T7 RNA polymerase
   3114..3269    +  CDS            lacZα (fragment): LacZα fragment of β-galactosidase; lacZ fragment
   3273..3404    -  rep_origin     M13 ori (fragment): M13 bacteriophage origin of replication; arrow indicates direction of (+) strand synthesis
   4267..4815    +  CDS            sta: STA_STRLA - Experimental evidence at protein level: Swiss-Prot protein existence level 1. Involved in resistance to streptothricin, a broad-spectrum antibiotic produced by streptomycetes. Detoxifies streptothricin via acetylation of the beta amino group of the first beta-lysyl moiety of streptothricin. From Streptomyces lavendulae.
>Addgene plasmid #128371 | pPEE31 | addgene full sequence | sequence record 254582 | Addgene NGS Result
ATGTAAAATGGACCCTCGGAAACTGGATGTTAGCAAAAGAATCGGACATCATAGCTGCGTATCTTTCCAG
TTCAACCCCAGAAAGTATTGCTGGTGACGTTAGACGCCTCGTTATGCCCTATCTCTATGTCCTCGAATCC
CGTGCGGAAAGAGCAGGGATACCCTCGTCCAATCTTATTTCAGACTCACTCAACTCCACAATACTTTCTC
TTCCGCTCCGTTTGGCGCTACCACTCTTTGAAGCATCCAAGGCTACTCTTCCCCCTTCTGAAAGAGTGAT
ACGCAACGATCTGGATGTGGCTCGATTGGCTCTTGCATGCTTGTATGGCAGTCAAGAAAGAGGCGGTGCC
GTTTGGTCAACGATGTCATCTATCTTTGAGTGTCTTCCTGTCTGGGAGCTGACTGGAGAAGACGCTGAGG
ACGAGGAGCTTACAAGTACGACTCTCGATTCCATCTCAAATTTCCTTCGCCCTACATCTGCTTCCACATC
ACCACCTTCTAAGAGCGATATTCTTTTCTTTTTCCAGCCTTTGCCCTTCGCCTCTCTTTCTCGGGCTCTT
GATATTCTTGACGTCCAACTCGAAAGTGGAGAAATACTGGCCAGATGGGGTGTTGAGAAACGACTAGGGG
AGCTTCTAGGGATGACGGGGGATCAAAAAGGACAAATGGAGCTGGCAGAGAGATTAGTGAGACAAGGCGA
AGCCTCAGTAGGGAAAGGGGGGGATGATCGCTGGCGCAGATTATGGAACGGCCGCTACAGGGCGCGTCAG
GTGGCACTTTTCGGGGAAATGTGCGCGGAACCCCTATTTGTTTATTTTTCTAAATACATTCAAATATGTA
TCCGCTCATGAGACAATAACCCTGATAAATGCTTCAATAATATTGAAAAAGGAAGAGTATGAGTATTCAA
CATTTCCGTGTCGCCCTTATTCCCTTTTTTGCGGCATTTTGCCTTCCTGTTTTTGCTCACCCAGAAACGC
TGGTGAAAGTAAAAGATGCTGAAGATCAGTTGGGTGCACGAGTGGGTTACATCGAACTGGATCTCAACAG
CGGTAAGATCCTTGAGAGTTTTCGCCCCGAAGAACGTTTTCCAATGATGAGCACTTTTAAAGTTCTGCTA
TGTGGCGCGGTATTATCCCGTATTGACGCCGGGCAAGAGCAACTCGGTCGCCGCATACACTATTCTCAGA
ATGACTTGGTTGAGTACTCACCAGTCACAGAAAAGCATCTTACGGATGGCATGACAGTAAGAGAATTATG
CAGTGCTGCCATAACCATGAGTGATAACACTGCGGCCAACTTACTTCTGACAACGATCGGAGGACCGAAG
GAGCTAACCGCTTTTTTGCACAACATGGGGGATCATGTAACTCGCCTTGATCGTTGGGAACCGGAGCTGA
ATGAAGCCATACCAAACGACGAGCGTGACACCACGATGCCTGTAGCAATGGCAACAACGTTGCGCAAACT
ATTAACTGGCGAACTACTTACTCTAGCTTCCCGGCAACAATTAATAGACTGGATGGAGGCGGATAAAGTT
GCAGGACCACTTCTGCGCTCGGCCCTTCCGGCTGGCTGGTTTATTGCTGATAAATCTGGAGCCGGTGAGC
GTGGGTCTCGCGGTATCATTGCAGCACTGGGGCCAGATGGTAAGCCCTCCCGTATCGTAGTTATCTACAC
GACGGGGAGTCAGGCAACTATGGATGAACGAAATAGACAGATCGCTGAGATAGGTGCCTCACTGATTAAG
CATTGGTAACTGTCAGACCAAGTTTACTCATATATACTTTAGATTGATTTAAAACTTCATTTTTAATTTA
AAAGGATCTAGGTGAAGATCCTTTTTGATAATCTCATGACCAAAATCCCTTAACGTGAGTTTTCGTTCCA
CTGAGCGTCAGACCCCGTAGAAAAGATCAAAGGATCTTCTTGAGATCCTTTTTTTCTGCGCGTAATCTGC
TGCTTGCAAACAAAAAAACCACCGCTACCAGCGGTGGTTTGTTTGCCGGATCAAGAGCTACCAACTCTTT
TTCCGAAGGTAACTGGCTTCAGCAGAGCGCAGATACCAAATACTGTTCTTCTAGTGTAGCCGTAGTTAGG
CCACCACTTCAAGAACTCTGTAGCACCGCCTACATACCTCGCTCTGCTAATCCTGTTACCAGTGGCTGCT
GCCAGTGGCGATAAGTCGTGTCTTACCGGGTTGGACTCAAGACGATAGTTACCGGATAAGGCGCAGCGGT
CGGGCTGAACGGGGGGTTCGTGCACACAGCCCAGCTTGGAGCGAACGACCTACACCGAACTGAGATACCT
ACAGCGTGAGCTATGAGAAAGCGCCACGCTTCCCGAAGGGAGAAAGGCGGACAGGTATCCGGTAAGCGGC
AGGGTCGGAACAGGAGAGCGCACGAGGGAGCTTCCAGGGGGAAACGCCTGGTATCTTTATAGTCCTGTCG
GGTTTCGCCACCTCTGACTTGAGCGTCGATTTTTGTGATGCTCGTCAGGGGGGCGGAGCCTATGGAAAAA
CGCCAGCAACGCGGCCTTTTTACGGTTCCTGGCCTTTTGCTGGCCTTTTGCTCACATGTTCTTTCCTGCG
TTATCCCCTGATTCTGTGGATAACCGTATTACCGCCTTTGAGTGAGCTGATACCGCTCGCCGCAGCCGAA
CGACCGAGCGCAGCGAGTCAGTGAGCGAGGAAGCGGAAGAGCGCCCAATACGCAAACCGCCTCTCCCCGC
GCGTTGGCCGATTCATTAATGCAGCTGGCACGACAGGTTTCCCGACTGGAAAGCGGGCAGTGAGCGCAAC
GCAATTAATGTGAGTTAGCTCACTCATTAGGCACCCCAGGCTTTACACTTTATGCTTCCGGCTCGTATGT
TGTGTGGAATTGTGAGCGGATAACAATTTCACACAGGAAACAGCTATGACCATGATTACGCCAAGCGCGC
AATTAACCCTCACTAAAGGGAACAAAAGCTGGAGCTCCACCGCGGTGGCGGCCGCTCTAGAACTAGTGGA
TCCCCCGGGCTGCAGGAATTCGATATCAAGCTTATCGATACCGTCGACCTCGAGGGGGGGCCCGGTACCC
AATTCGCCCTATAGTGAGTCGTATTACGCGCGCTCACTGGCCGTCGTTTTACAACGTCGTGACTGGGAAA
ACCCTGGCGTTACCCAACTTAATCGCCTTGCAGCACATCCCCCTTTCGCCAGCTGGCGTAATAGCGAAGA
GGCCCGCACCGATCGCCCTTCCCAACAGTTGCGCAGCCTGAATGGCGAATGGAAATTGTAAGCGTTAATA
TTTTGTTAAAATTCGCGTTAAATTTTTGTTAAATCAGCTCATTTTTTTAACCAATAGGCCGAAATCGGCA
AAATCCCTTATAAATCAAAAGAATAGACCGAGATAGGGTTGAGTCCATGGCTGCGAGGATGTGAGCTGGA
GAGCGGCGCACGGGAAGGGGAGGACTCACATAAGCATGCAGGATTCGAGTGGCATGGTGTGCACTGAGTG
TATGGTTGTCGGAGGAGAGGATGATGGTAACAACAATAGCAGCAACGTCACTCGACGCGCGTCCGGTGTG
CCACACGGGGTAACGCCGAGTCGCCGTCAGGGTCGCCGAGACCACTCTCACAGCGTCACCGTTGGCACCA
GCTCAGCTTACAGCTTCTATCCTCCGCCAGCATCCACATACATCCCCTATACCGCATCCCCCACCCACTG
CCCAAGGTGAGTCATCTTCCCGCCCCCTTCCCTTGCCCGCCACTCAGTCCTCCATCCTCCACTAATCCAC
CTTATCGCACCCACCGCCTATCGCACATCCGAGCACAATGCTGGGCCTGCCAGGGGCTGCTAGATGGTGC
TCTCCCCACGCTGATCTGCATGCCGGCCATTGGATCATGGGTGCTAGGTGCTGGGTGCTGGATGTTGGAT
GCTGGATGCTGGGTGCACGCTTGGTCATTTCCTTCCAGGATTGACGGTCGCCGAGAGGACGACGTGGCGT
TCGACAACGAGGGCCGATAGCACCGCATCGCCTCGACCTGCATCCATCTCGCCTTGTCCTTTTGGTGCAA
CAATCCATCCGTGCTGGTGCCACACGCATAGCTGGAAGAGATGGATGTGCGTTGAACAGAGCTGCCGTCA
GGACTTTTTGGTGCACGGACCCTATTGTCCTCCCCAATCTTCACCGCGTCTCCTAATATGCAGCCTCTTT
GCTAATTGTCTTTTTCCATTAGTAAACTCGCCCAACATGTCTATGGCTGCCGCCACTCTTGACGACACTG
CTTACCGATACCGTACCTCCGTCCCTGGCGACGCCGAGGCCATCGAGGCCCTTGACGGCTCCTTCACCAC
CGACACCGTCTTCCGTGTCACCGCCACCGGCGACGGCTTCACCCTTCGAGAGGTTCCTGTTGACCCTCCC
CTTACCAAGGTTTTCCCCGACGACGAGTCTGACGACGAGTCTGACGACGGCGAGGACGGCGACCCTGACT
CCCGAACTTTCGTCGCTTACGGCGACGACGGCGACCTTGCTGGCTTCGTTGTCGTCTCTTACTCCGGCTG
GAACCGTCGACTTACCGTCGAGGACATCGAGGTCGCCCCTGAGCACCGAGGCCACGGCGTCGGCCGTGCT
TTGATGGGCCTCGCTACTGAGTTCGCCCGTGAGCGAGGCGCCGGCCACCTCTGGCTTGAGGTCACCAACG
TTAACGCCCCTGCTATCCACGCTTACCGACGAATGGGCTTCACCCTCTGCGGCCTTGACACCGCCCTTTA
CGACGGCACCGCCTCTGACGGCGAGCAGGCTCTCTACATGTCCATGCCCTGCCCCTAAGAATTCGTGAAG
GCGGTAAGGGGTTAATTTTCCTTAGAGGGTGTATATATACATATTAGAGAAGTGATACAATTTTAGCACA
CTGCGAATTCGAGACAGACATCGTGTCAATCATCTTTTTTGACATTATATGCCCATTAATCTATCTACAG
ACAACAATACCATCCTTCCCACCCTCAGCAACGCCGTTGAATCCTCAGGATCTTCATGGCTCCTTGTCTC
TGAAACCAGGAAGCTAGTTTCTACATCTCTTCCGTGTTAATACAGATAAACCTATGGAGAGGCTGTCGAG
CGGCGAGGGGCTTTTGAAGGGCGCCCTGGGGACATTAACTCAACAGGCCAGAGGTAGAGTATACTTCGAT
GGAATCCTACGTTCCGGCGGTAAGTTACTAAAGTTTGGTTGGTAAGCTTGAAGCTGATGTGGTCTTTTAG
ATTTCGAAATTGCGAAGAAAATGCTCAAAATGCTCCAAGGTGATGGGGCAATTGATGACGCAGCCGTCGA
AGAGGTTGTATTGAAGGTCTCAAAAGACTTTTATGTATGTGCGGATAGCTGCAACATTTACACTGGAAAC
ATGAAGCTCGCATATGACGCGTAAGTCACTACTTATCTTCTGTTATTGATTATTTCTTACCCTGATTTAG
CTTATCTGTTGCTCCTTCAACGCCGGCTACCGTCGCTGAGAGGCAATACATCGAAGCTACGTCTCGCCTA
TCGTCATTCTCCACTTTCACTTTGTCGCCACGTGAAATCAGACACGATGTCAACCCCTTAAGCCTATTGT
CAACGGTTTTATCTGACAGTTCAAGCGATGCCTATAGACTTCCTGATTTGATGCTTGATTTGGCGGAAAA
GCTGGGATGTCGAAATGAGATAGACCACGGCCTCGTTTGGGGGATGGTAGGACGCGCAGCGATTGCCAAG
GAAGATTGGACAATGGCAAGTAAGGCTGTAGGAAACATGGTGCAAACAGTCAAAAAGAGCCAGAGCAGCC
AGACAGCTGTAAAACAGGAGCAACAAATAAATTTAATTAACACAAGTATCGTGGCGCGCC
